Addgene plasmid #189900: p667-UBC-SBK3-V5-miniTurbo_IDG-K
Purpose: Gateway destination clone of SBK3 (human) tagged with C-terminal V5-miniTurbo for generating protein-proximity networks using proximity-dependent biotinylation proteomics
Depositing lab: Ben Major. Depositing organization: Washington University in Saint Louis.
Backbone
  Vector backbone: pDest667
  Backbone manufacturer: PEL
  Backbone size w/o insert (bp): 9014
  Vector type: Mammalian Expression, Lentiviral ; Gateway Destination
  Selectable markers: Puromycin
Growth in bacteria
  Bacterial resistance: Ampicillin, 100 μg/mL
  Growth temperature: 30°C
  Growth strain: DH10B
  Copy number: Low Copy
Gene/Insert
  Gene/Insert name: SBK3 (alt names: SBK3-V5-miniTurbo; V5-miniTurbo)
  Species: H. sapiens (human)
  Mutation: F348S
  Entrez Gene: SBK3 (a.k.a. SGK110)
  Promoter: Ubiquitin
  Tag / fusion protein: V5-miniTurbo (C terminal on insert)
  Cloning method: Gateway Cloning
  Sequencing primers: 5′ TGAAGCTCCGGTTTTGAACT; 3′ CATTTCCTCCCTCTGCTTCC
Terms and licenses: Academic/Nonprofit Terms; Industry Terms: Not Available to Industry
Depositor comments: These plasmids were generated as part of the Illuminating the Druggable Genome (IDG) program sponsored by the NIH Common Fund. The goal of this program is to identify, gather, and distribute information and resources for proteins that currently are not well-studied yet belong to commonly drug-targeted protein families: protein kinases, non-olfactory G-protein coupled receptors (GPCRs), and ion channels. The IDG program is designed to develop fundamental research tools for understudied proteins, elucidate their function, and disseminate the IDG-related resources and data to the greater scientific community. These lentiviral gateway destination plasmids were generated, as part of the Kinase-Data and Resource Generating Center (DRGC), using the single fragment or multisite gateway cloning technology. They were used for generating proteomics-based protein-interaction and protein-proximity networks that can be accessed through the kinase-DRGC website https://darkkinome.org/. Each plasmid has either an N- or C-terminal fusion protein (Flag/ V5/V5-miniTurbo/V5-TurboID/miniTurbo-V5/TurboID-V5) tagged understudied kinase driven under either a CMV or Ubiquitin (UBC) promoter. All inserts in the pENTR plasmids used to generate the deposited destination plasmids were end-sequenced and insert size validated prior to multi-site gateway cloning. The combined insert size of the single fragment or three fragment destination plasmids were confirmed by restriction digestion (BsrGI, and EcoRV for pDest667; BsrGI, EcoRV, and BstZ17I for pDest663; and BsrGI for pHAGE) and all plasmids were partially sequenced to ensure in-frame ORFs and fusion tags.
How to cite: p667-UBC-SBK3-V5-miniTurbo_IDG-K was a gift from Ben Major (Addgene plasmid # 189900 ; http://n2t.net/addgene:189900 ; RRID:Addgene_189900)
