[The description below was written by a language model from this plasmid's Addgene catalogue record and pLannotate feature annotations shown in this document.]
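Description:
p667-UBC-SBK3-V5-miniTurbo_IDG-K is a lentiviral mammalian expression plasmid of about 10.5 kb, built on the pDest667 Gateway destination backbone. It expresses the understudied human kinase SBK3 (SGK110), recorded as carrying an F348S change, fused at its C terminus to V5-miniTurbo. In bacteria it is maintained through a ColE1/pUC-type origin and ampicillin resistance. The catalogue lists it as low copy, although the origin is annotated as a high-copy type. An f1 origin and leftover lac/lacZα, T3 and T7 elements from the cloning backbone are also present. The two feature tables (repository NGS and depositor sequence) are the same length and show the same features, differing only by a 25-nt offset in the start position.

The viral cassette has an RSV promoter driving a truncated HIV-1 5' LTR, followed by the Ψ packaging signal with a gag fragment, the RRE and cPPT/CTS. It ends in a truncated 3' LTR followed by an SV40 poly(A) signal and SV40 origin. Packaging functions therefore have to be supplied in trans. Between the LTRs, attB4, attB1, attB2 and attB3 scars mark a three-fragment multisite Gateway assembly of the human ubiquitin C promoter, the SBK3 ORF and the miniTurbo module. The V5 epitope is not annotated separately and presumably lies in the gap between attB2 and miniTurbo. A WPRE downstream enhances transcript expression, and a mouse PGK promoter drives puromycin N-acetyltransferase for selecting transduced cells.

miniTurbo is an engineered, truncated E. coli biotin ligase that biotinylates nearby proteins. The construct was made within the Illuminating the Druggable Genome kinase resource to map SBK3 protein-proximity networks by proximity-dependent biotinylation proteomics.
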