Features (pLannotate 1.2.2; 32 found; start..end, strand, type, name):
     26..130     +  promoter       AmpR promoter: bla
    131..991     +  CDS            AmpR: β-lactamase; bla; confers resistance to ampicillin, carbenicillin, and related antibiotics
   1162..1750    +  rep_origin     ori: high-copy-number ColE1/pMB1/pBR322/pUC origin of replication
   1933..2025    +  CDS            lacI (fragment): lac repressor; lacI; The lac repressor binds to the lac operator to inhibit transcription in E. coli. This inhibition can be relieved by adding lactose or isopropyl-β-D-thiogalactopyranoside (IPTG).
   2038..2059    +  protein_bind   CAP binding site: CAP binding activates transcription in the presence of cAMP. E. coli catabolite activator protein
   2074..2104    +  promoter       lac promoter: promoter for the E. coli lac operon
   2112..2128    +  protein_bind   lac operator: The lac repressor binds to the lac operator to inhibit transcription in E. coli. This inhibition can be relieved by adding lactose or isopropyl-β-D-thiogalactopyranoside (IPTG). lac repressor encoded by lacI
   2173..2191    +  promoter       T3 promoter: promoter for bacteriophage T3 RNA polymerase
   2219..2445    +  promoter       RSV promoter: Rous sarcoma virus enhancer/promoter
   2446..2626    +  LTR            5' LTR (truncated): truncated 5' long terminal repeat (LTR) from HIV-1
   2673..2798    +  misc_feature   HIV-1 Ψ: packaging signal of human immunodeficiency virus type 1
   2782..3145    +  CDS            HIV-1 gag (fragment): gag protein from human immunodeficiency virus 1; gag
   3291..3524    +  misc_feature   RRE: The Rev response element (RRE) of HIV-1 allows for Rev-dependent mRNA export from the nucleus to the cytoplasm.
   3901..4001    +  CDS            Rev (fragment): human immunodeficiency virus 1 (HIV-1) Rev protein; rev; enhances nuclear export of unspliced and incompletely spliced viral mRNAs
   4020..4136    +  misc_feature   cPPT/CTS: central polypurine tract and central termination sequence of HIV-1
   4168..4188    +  protein_bind   attB4: mutant version of attB; core recombination site for the Gateway® BP reaction BP Clonase™
   4188..5399    +  promoter       UbC promoter: human ubiquitin C promoter
   5400..5424    +  protein_bind   attB1: mutant version of attB; recombination site for the Gateway® BP reaction BP Clonase™
   5433..6509    +  CDS            SBK3: SBK3_HUMAN - Also known as SGK110. Experimental evidence at protein level: Swiss-Prot protein existence level 1. From Homo sapiens (Human).
   6517..6537    -  protein_bind   attB2: mutant version of attB; core recombination site for the Gateway® BP reaction BP Clonase™
   6588..7358    +  CDS            miniTurbo: N-terminally truncated mutant of the E. coli biotin ligase BioID engineered for improved catalytic efficiency (Branon et al., 2018)
   7364..7384    -  protein_bind   attB3: mutant version of attB; core recombination site for the Gateway® BP reaction BP Clonase™
   7413..8001    +  misc_feature   WPRE: woodchuck hepatitis virus posttranscriptional regulatory element
   8015..8514    +  promoter       PGK promoter: mouse phosphoglycerate kinase 1 promoter
   8535..9134    +  CDS            PuroR: puromycin N-acetyltransferase; pac from Streptomyces alboniger; confers resistance to puromycin
   9202..9339    +  CDS            nef (fragment): NEF_HV1LA - Experimental evidence at protein level: Swiss-Prot protein existence level 1. Extracellular Nef protein targets CD4(+) T-lymphocytes for apoptosis by interacting with CXCR4 surface receptors. From Human immunodeficiency virus type 1 group M subtype B (isolate Lai) (HIV-1).
   9325..9505    +  LTR            5' LTR (truncated): truncated 5' long terminal repeat (LTR) from HIV-1
   9577..9698    +  polyA_signal   SV40 poly(A) signal: SV40 polyadenylation signal
   9738..9873    +  rep_origin     SV40 ori: SV40 origin of replication
   9894..9912    -  promoter       T7 promoter: promoter for bacteriophage T7 RNA polymerase
   9920..10075   +  CDS            lacZα (fragment): LacZα fragment of β-galactosidase; lacZ fragment
  10080..10508   +  rep_origin     f1 ori (sequence partly withheld): f1 bacteriophage origin of replication; arrow indicates direction of (+) strand synthesis
>Addgene plasmid #189900 | p667-UBC-SBK3-V5-miniTurbo_IDG-K | depositor full sequence | sequence record 367654 | p667-UBC-SBK3-V5-miniTurbo_IDG-K sequence 10535 bps
AGGTGGCACTTTTCGGGGAAATGTGCGCGGAACCCCTATTTGTTTATTTTTCTAAATACATTCAAATATG
TATCCGCTCATGAGACAATAACCCTGATAAATGCTTCAATAATATTGAAAAAGGAAGAGTATGAGTATTC
AACATTTCCGTGTCGCCCTTATTCCCTTTTTTGCGGCATTTTGCCTTCCTGTTTTTGCTCACCCAGAAAC
GCTGGTGAAAGTAAAAGATGCTGAAGATCAGTTGGGTGCACGAGTGGGTTACATCGAACTGGATCTCAAC
AGCGGTAAGATCCTTGAGAGTTTTCGCCCCGAAGAACGTTTTCCAATGATGAGCACTTTTAAAGTTCTGC
TATGTGGCGCGGTATTATCCCGTATTGACGCCGGGCAAGAGCAACTCGGTCGCCGCATACACTATTCTCA
GAATGACTTGGTTGAGTACTCACCAGTCACAGAAAAGCATCTTACGGATGGCATGACAGTAAGAGAATTA
TGCAGTGCTGCCATAACCATGAGTGATAACACTGCGGCCAACTTACTTCTGACAACGATCGGAGGACCGA
AGGAGCTAACCGCTTTTTTGCACAACATGGGGGATCATGTAACTCGCCTTGATCGTTGGGAACCGGAGCT
GAATGAAGCCATACCAAACGACGAGCGTGACACCACGATGCCTGTAGCAATGGCAACAACGTTGCGCAAA
CTATTAACTGGCGAACTACTTACTCTAGCTTCCCGGCAACAATTAATAGACTGGATGGAGGCGGATAAAG
TTGCAGGACCACTTCTGCGCTCGGCCCTTCCGGCTGGCTGGTTTATTGCTGATAAATCTGGAGCCGGTGA
GCGTGGGTCTCGCGGTATCATTGCAGCACTGGGGCCAGATGGTAAGCCCTCCCGTATCGTAGTTATCTAC
ACGACGGGGAGTCAGGCAACTATGGATGAACGAAATAGACAGATCGCTGAGATAGGTGCCTCACTGATTA
AGCATTGGTAACTGTCAGACCAAGTTTACTCATATATACTTTAGATTGATTTAAAACTTCATTTTTAATT
TAAAAGGATCTAGGTGAAGATCCTTTTTGATAATCTCATGACCAAAATCCCTTAACGTGAGTTTTCGTTC
CACTGAGCGTCAGACCCCGTAGAAAAGATCAAAGGATCTTCTTGAGATCCTTTTTTTCTGCGCGTAATCT
GCTGCTTGCAAACAAAAAAACCACCGCTACCAGCGGTGGTTTGTTTGCCGGATCAAGAGCTACCAACTCT
TTTTCCGAAGGTAACTGGCTTCAGCAGAGCGCAGATACCAAATACTGTTCTTCTAGTGTAGCCGTAGTTA
GGCCACCACTTCAAGAACTCTGTAGCACCGCCTACATACCTCGCTCTGCTAATCCTGTTACCAGTGGCTG
CTGCCAGTGGCGATAAGTCGTGTCTTACCGGGTTGGACTCAAGACGATAGTTACCGGATAAGGCGCAGCG
GTCGGGCTGAACGGGGGGTTCGTGCACACAGCCCAGCTTGGAGCGAACGACCTACACCGAACTGAGATAC
CTACAGCGTGAGCTATGAGAAAGCGCCACGCTTCCCGAAGGGAGAAAGGCGGACAGGTATCCGGTAAGCG
GCAGGGTCGGAACAGGAGAGCGCACGAGGGAGCTTCCAGGGGGAAACGCCTGGTATCTTTATAGTCCTGT
CGGGTTTCGCCACCTCTGACTTGAGCGTCGATTTTTGTGATGCTCGTCAGGGGGGCGGAGCCTATGGAAA
AACGCCAGCAACGCGGCCTTTTTACGGTTCCTGGCCTTTTGCTGGCCTTTTGCTCACATGTTCTTTCCTG
CGTTATCCCCTGATTCTGTGGATAACCGTATTACCGCCTTTGAGTGAGCTGATACCGCTCGCCGCAGCCG
AACGACCGAGCGCAGCGAGTCAGTGAGCGAGGAAGCGGAAGAGCGCCCAATACGCAAACCGCCTCTCCCC
GCGCGTTGGCCGATTCATTAATGCAGCTGGCACGACAGGTTTCCCGACTGGAAAGCGGGCAGTGAGCGCA
ACGCAATTAATGTGAGTTAGCTCACTCATTAGGCACCCCAGGCTTTACACTTTATGCTTCCGGCTCGTAT
GTTGTGTGGAATTGTGAGCGGATAACAATTTCACACAGGAAACAGCTATGACCATGATTACGCCAAGCGC
GCAATTAACCCTCACTAAAGGGAACAAAAGCTGGAGCTGCAAGCTTAATGTAGTCTTATGCAATACTCTT
GTAGTCTTGCAACATGGTAACGATGAGTTAGCAACATGCCTTACAAGGAGAGAAAAAGCACCGTGCATGC
CGATTGGTGGAAGTAAGGTGGTACGATCGTGCCTTATTAGGAAGGCAACAGACGGGTCTGACATGGATTG
GACGAACCACTGAATTGCCGCATTGCAGAGATATTGTATTTAAGTGCCTAGCTCGATACATAAACGGGTC
TCTCTGGTTAGACCAGATCTGAGCCTGGGAGCTCTCTGGCTAACTAGGGAACCCACTGCTTAAGCCTCAA
TAAAGCTTGCCTTGAGTGCTTCAAGTAGTGTGTGCCCGTCTGTTGTGTGACTCTGGTAACTAGAGATCCC
TCAGACCCTTTTAGTCAGTGTGGAAAATCTCTAGCAGTGGCGCCCGAACAGGGACTTGAAAGCGAAAGGG
AAACCAGAGGAGCTCTCTCGACGCAGGACTCGGCTTGCTGAAGCGCGCACGGCAAGAGGCGAGGGGCGGC
GACTGGTGAGTACGCCAAAAATTTTGACTAGCGGAGGCTAGAAGGAGAGAGATGGGTGCGAGAGCGTCAG
TATTAAGCGGGGGAGAATTAGATCGCGATGGGAAAAAATTCGGTTAAGGCCAGGGGGAAAGAAAAAATAT
AAATTAAAACATATAGTATGGGCAAGCAGGGAGCTAGAACGATTCGCAGTTAATCCTGGCCTGTTAGAAA
CATCAGAAGGCTGTAGACAAATACTGGGACAGCTACAACCATCCCTTCAGACAGGATCAGAAGAACTTAG
ATCATTATATAATACAGTAGCAACCCTCTATTGTGTGCATCAAAGGATAGAGATAAAAGACACCAAGGAA
GCTTTAGACAAGATAGAGGAAGAGCAAAACAAAAGTAAGACCACCGCACAGCAAGCGGCCGCTGATCTTC
AGACCTGGAGGAGGAGATATGAGGGACAATTGGAGAAGTGAATTATATAAATATAAAGTAGTAAAAATTG
AACCATTAGGAGTAGCACCCACCAAGGCAAAGAGAAGAGTGGTGCAGAGAGAAAAAAGAGCAGTGGGAAT
AGGAGCTTTGTTCCTTGGGTTCTTGGGAGCAGCAGGAAGCACTATGGGCGCAGCGTCAATGACGCTGACG
GTACAGGCCAGACAATTATTGTCTGGTATAGTGCAGCAGCAGAACAATTTGCTGAGGGCTATTGAGGCGC
AACAGCATCTGTTGCAACTCACAGTCTGGGGCATCAAGCAGCTCCAGGCAAGAATCCTGGCTGTGGAAAG
ATACCTAAAGGATCAACAGCTCCTGGGGATTTGGGGTTGCTCTGGAAAACTCATTTGCACCACTGCTGTG
CCTTGGAATGCTAGTTGGAGTAATAAATCTCTGGAACAGATTTGGAATCACACGACCTGGATGGAGTGGG
ACAGAGAAATTAACAATTACACAAGCTTAATACACTCCTTAATTGAAGAATCGCAAAACCAGCAAGAAAA
GAATGAACAAGAATTATTGGAATTAGATAAATGGGCAAGTTTGTGGAATTGGTTTAACATAACAAATTGG
CTGTGGTATATAAAATTATTCATAATGATAGTAGGAGGCTTGGTAGGTTTAAGAATAGTTTTTGCTGTAC
TTTCTATAGTGAATAGAGTTAGGCAGGGATATTCACCATTATCGTTTCAGACCCACCTCCCAACCCCGAG
GGGACCCGACAGGCCCGAAGGAATAGAAGAAGAAGGTGGAGAGAGAGACAGAGACAGATCCATTCGATTA
GTGAACGGATCTCGACGGTATCGGTTAACTTTTAAAAGAAAAGGGGGGATTGGGGGGTACAGTGCAGGGG
AAAGAATAGTAGACATAATAGCAACAGACATACAAACTAAAGAATTACAAAAACAAATTACAAAATTCAA
AATTTTATCGTCCAGTGTGGTGGAATTCTGCAGATATCAACTTTGTATAGAAAAGTTGGCCTCCGCGCCG
GGTTTTGGCGCCTCCCGCGGGCGCCCCCCTCCTCACGGCGAGCGCTGCCACGTCAGACGAAGGGCGCAGC
GAGCGTCCTGATCCTTCCGCCCGGACGCTCAGGACAGCGGCCCGCTGCTCATAAGACTCGGCCTTAGAAC
CCCAGTATCAGCAGAAGGACATTTTAGGACGGGACTTGGGTGACTCTAGGGCACTGGTTTTCTTTCCAGA
GAGCGGAACAGGCGAGGAAAAGTAGTCCCTTCTCGGCGATTCTGCGGAGGGATCTCCGTGGGGCGGTGAA
CGCCGATGATTATATAAGGACGCGCCGGGTGTGGCACAGCTAGTTCCGTCGCAGCCGGGATTTGGGTCGC
GGTTCTTGTTTGTGGATCGCTGTGATCGTCACTTGGTGAGTAGCGGGCTGCTGGGCTGGCCGGGGCTTTC
GTGGCCGCCGGGCCGCTCGGTGGGACGGAAGCGTGTGGAGAGACCGCCAAGGGCTGTAGTCTGGGTCCGC
GAGCAAGGTTGCCCTGAACTGGGGGTTGGGGGGAGCGCAGCAAAATGGCGGCTGTTCCCGAGTCTTGAAT
GGAAGACGCTTGTGAGGCGGGCTGTGAGGTCGTTGAAACAAGGTGGGGGGCATGGTGGGCGGCAAGAACC
CAAGGTCTTGAGGCCTTCGCTAATGCGGGAAAGCTCTTATTCGGGTGAGATGGGCTGGGGCACCATCTGG
GGACCCTGACGTGAAGTTTGTCACTGACTGGAGAACTCGGTTTGTCGTCTGTTGCGGGGGCGGCAGTTAT
GGCGGTGCCGTTGGGCAGTGCACCCGTACCTTTGGGAGCGCGCGCCCTCGTCGTGTCGTGACGTCACCCG
TTCTGTTGGCTTATAATGCAGGGTGGGGCCACCTGCCGGTAGGTGTGCGGTAGGCTTTTCTCCGTCGCAG
GACGCAGGGTTCGGGCCTAGGGTAGGCTCTCCTGAATCGACAGGCGCCGGACCTCTGGTGAGGGGAGGGA
TAAGTGAGGCGTCAGTTTCTTTGGTCGGTTTTATGTACCTATCTTCTTAAGTAGCTGAAGCTCCGGTTTT
GAACTATGCGCTCGGGGTTGGCGAGTGTGTTTTGTGAAGTTTTTTAGGCACCTTTTGAAATGTAATCATT
TGGGTCAATATGTAATTTTCAGTGTTAGACTAGTAAATTGTCCGCTAAATTCTGGCCGTTTTTGGCTTTT
TTGTTAGACACAAGTTTGTACAAAAAAGCAGGCTTAGCCACCATGGAGAGGAGAGCAAGCGAGACCCCAG
AGGACGGCGATCCAGAGGAGGACACCGCAACAGCCCTGCAGCGGCTGGTGGAGCTGACCACATCTAGAGT
GACACCAGTGCGGAGCCTGAGAGATCAGTACCACCTGATCAGGAAGCTGGGCTCTGGAAGCTATGGACGC
GTGCTGCTGGCACAGCCTCACCAGGGAGGACCAGCAGTGGCCCTGAAGCTGCTGAGGAGGGACCTGGTGC
TGAGGTCCACCTTCCTGCGCGAGTTTTGCGTGGGCCGGTGCGTGAGCGCCCACCCTGGCCTGCTGCAGAC
CCTGGCCGGCCCCCTGCAGACACCTCGCTACTTCGCCTTTGCCCAGGAGTATGCCCCATGCGGCGACCTG
TCTGGAATGCTGCAGGAGAGGGGACTGCCAGAGCTGCTGGTGAAGAGAGTGGTGGCACAGCTGGCAGGCG
CCCTGGATTTCCTGCACAGCAGGGGACTGGTGCACGCAGACGTGAAGCCAGATAACGTGCTGGTGTTTGA
CCCCGTGTGCAGCAGGGTGGCCCTGGGCGATCTGGGACTGACCAGGCCCGAGGGCTCCCCTACACCAGCA
CCACCTGTGCCACTGCCTACCGCACCACCAGAGCTGTGCCTGCTGCTGCCTCCAGACACACTGCCTCTGA
GGCCAGCAGTGGATTCCTGGGGACTGGGCGTGCTGCTGTTCTGCGCAGCCACCGCCTGTTTTCCTTGGGA
CGTGGCCCTGGCACCAAACCCAGAGTTCGAGGCCTTTGCCGGCTGGGTGACCACAAAGCCACAGCCACCT
CAGCCACCACCTCCATGGGACCAGTTCGCACCACCTGCCCTGGCCCTGCTGCAGGGACTGCTGGACCTGG
ATCCAGAGACCCGGTCTCCACCACTGGCCGTGCTGGATTTTCTGGGCGACGATTGGGGCCTGCAGGGCAA
TAGGGAGGGACCTGGCGTGCTGGGAAGCGCCGTGTCCTACGAGGACAGAGAGGAGGGAGGCAGCTCCCTG
GAGGAGTGGACAGATGAGGGCGACGATTCCAAGTTTGGCGGCAGAACCGGCACAGATGGCGGCGCCCCTT
CAAACCCAGCTTTCTTGTACAAAGTGGGCGGCAAGCCCATCCCCAACCCCCTGCTGGGCCTGGACAGCAC
CGCTAGCATCCCGCTGCTGAACGCTAAACAGATTCTGGGACAGCTGGACGGCGGGAGCGTGGCAGTCCTG
CCTGTGGTCGACTCCACCAATCAGTACCTGCTGGATCGAATCGGCGAGCTGAAGAGTGGGGATGCTTGCA
TTGCAGAATATCAGCAGGCAGGGAGAGGAAGCAGAGGGAGGAAATGGTTCTCTCCTTTTGGAGCTAACCT
GTACCTGAGTATGTTTTGGCGCCTGAAGCGGGGACCAGCAGCAATCGGCCTGGGCCCGGTCATCGGAATT
GTCATGGCAGAAGCGCTGCGAAAGCTGGGAGCAGACAAGGTGCGAGTCAAATGGCCCAATGACCTGTATC
TGCAGGATAGAAAGCTGGCAGGCATCCTGGTGGAGCTGGCCGGAATAACAGGCGATGCTGCACAGATCGT
CATTGGCGCCGGGATTAACGTGGCTATGAGGCGCGTGGAGGAAAGCGTGGTCAATCAGGGCTGGATCACA
CTGCAGGAAGCAGGGATTAACCTGGACAGGAATACTCTGGCCGCTATGCTGATCCGAGAGCTGCGGGCAG
CCCTGGAACTGTTCGAGCAGGAAGGCCTGGCTCCATATCTGTCACGGTGGGAGAAGCTGGATAACTTCAT
CAATAGACCCGTGAAGCTGATCATTGGGGACAAAGAGATTTTCGGGATTAGCCGGGGGATTGATAAACAG
GGAGCCCTGCTGCTGGAACAGGACGGAGTTATCAAACCCTGGATGGGCGGAGAAATCAGTCTGCGGTCTG
CCGAAAAGTAAGCCAACTTTATTATACATAGTTGATATCCAGCACAGTGGCGGCCGCTCGACAATCAACC
TCTGGATTACAAAATTTGTGAAAGATTGACTGGTATTCTTAACTATGTTGCTCCTTTTACGCTATGTGGA
TACGCTGCTTTAATGCCTTTGTATCATGCTATTGCTTCCCGTATGGCTTTCATTTTCTCCTCCTTGTATA
AATCCTGGTTGCTGTCTCTTTATGAGGAGTTGTGGCCCGTTGTCAGGCAACGTGGCGTGGTGTGCACTGT
GTTTGCTGACGCAACCCCCACTGGTTGGGGCATTGCCACCACCTGTCAGCTCCTTTCCGGGACTTTCGCT
TTCCCCCTCCCTATTGCCACGGCGGAACTCATCGCCGCCTGCCTTGCCCGCTGCTGGACAGGGGCTCGGC
TGTTGGGCACTGACAATTCCGTGGTGTTGTCGGGGAAGCTGACGTCCTTTCCATGGCTGCTCGCCTGTGT
TGCCACCTGGATTCTGCGCGGGACGTCCTTCTGCTACGTCCCTTCGGCCCTCAATCCAGCGGACCTTCCT
TCCCGCGGCCTGCTGCCGGCTCTGCGGCCTCTTCCGCGTCTTCGCCTTCGCCCTCAGACGAGTCGGATCT
CCCTTTGGGCCGCCTCCCCGCCTGGAATTCTACCGGGTAGGGGAGGCGCTTTTCCCAAGGCAGTCTGGAG
CATGCGCTTTAGCAGCCCCGCTGGGCACTTGGCGCTACACAAGTGGCCTCTGGCCTCGCACACATTCCAC
ATCCACCGGTAGGCGCCAACCGGCTCCGTTCTTTGGTGGCCCCTTCGCGCCACCTTCTACTCCTCCCCTA
GTCAGGAAGTTCCCCCCCGCCCCGCAGCTCGCGTCGTGCAGGACGTGACAAATGGAAGTAGCACGTCTCA
CTAGTCTCGTGCAGATGGACAGCACCGCTGAGCAATGGAAGCGGGTAGGCCTTTGGGGCAGCGGCCAATA
GCAGCTTTGCTCCTTCGCTTTCTGGGCTCAGAGGCTGGGAAGGGGTGGGTCCGGGGGCGGGCTCAGGGGC
GGGCTCAGGGGCGGGGCGGGCGCCCGAAGGTCCTCCGGAGGCCCGGCATTCTGCACGCTTCAAAAGCGCA
CGTCTGCCGCGCTGTTCTCCTCTTCCTCATCTCCGGGCCTTTCGACCTGCAGCCCAAGCTTACCATGACC
GAGTACAAGCCCACGGTGCGCCTCGCCACCCGCGACGACGTCCCCAGGGCCGTACGCACCCTCGCCGCCG
CGTTCGCCGACTACCCCGCCACGCGCCACACCGTCGATCCGGACCGCCACATCGAGCGGGTCACCGAGCT
GCAAGAACTCTTCCTCACGCGCGTCGGGCTCGACATCGGCAAGGTGTGGGTCGCGGACGACGGCGCCGCG
GTGGCGGTCTGGACCACGCCGGAGAGCGTCGAAGCGGGGGCGGTGTTCGCCGAGATCGGCCCGCGCATGG
CCGAGTTGAGCGGTTCCCGGCTGGCCGCGCAGCAACAGATGGAAGGCCTCCTGGCGCCGCACCGGCCCAA
GGAGCCCGCGTGGTTCCTGGCCACCGTCGGCGTCTCGCCCGACCACCAGGGCAAGGGTCTGGGCAGCGCC
GTCGTGCTCCCCGGAGTGGAGGCGGCCGAGCGCGCCGGGGTGCCCGCCTTCCTGGAGACCTCCGCGCCCC
GCAACCTCCCCTTCTACGAGCGGCTCGGCTTCACCGTCACCGCCGACGTCGAGGTGCCCGAAGGACCGCG
CACCTGGTGCATGACCCGCAAGCCCGGTGCCTGACGCCCGCCCCACGACCCGCAGCGCCCGACCGAAAGG
AGCGCACGACCCCATGCATCTCGAGGGCCCGGTACCTTTAAGACCAATGACTTACAAGGCAGCTGTAGAT
CTTAGCCACTTTTTAAAAGAAAAGGGGGGACTGGAAGGGCTAGCTCACTCCCAACGAAGACAAGATCTGC
TTTTTGCTTGTACTGGGTCTCTCTGGTTAGACCAGATCTGAGCCTGGGAGCTCTCTGGCTAACTAGGGAA
CCCACTGCTTAAGCCTCAATAAAGCTTGCCTTGAGTGCTTCAAGTAGTGTGTGCCCGTCTGTTGTGTGAC
TCTGGTAACTAGAGATCCCTCAGACCCTTTTAGTCAGTGTGGAAAATCTCTAGCAGTAGTAGTTCATGTC
ATCTTATTATTCAGTATTTATAACTTGCAAAGAAATGAATATCAGAGAGTGAGAGGAACTTGTTTATTGC
AGCTTATAATGGTTACAAATAAAGCAATAGCATCACAAATTTCACAAATAAAGCATTTTTTTCACTGCAT
TCTAGTTGTGGTTTGTCCAAACTCATCAATGTATCTTATCATGTCTGGCTCTAGCTATCCCGCCCCTAAC
TCCGCCCATCCCGCCCCTAACTCCGCCCAGTTCCGCCCATTCTCCGCCCCATGGCTGACTAATTTTTTTT
ATTTATGCAGAGGCCGAGGCCGCCTCGGCCTCTGAGCTATTCCAGAAGTAGTGAGGAGGCTTTTTTGGAG
GCCTAGGGACGTACCCAATTCGCCCTATAGTGAGTCGTATTACGCGCGCTCACTGGCCGTCGTTTTACAA
CGTCGTGACTGGGAAAACCCTGGCGTTACCCAACTTAATCGCCTTGCAGCACATCCCCCTTTCGCCAGCT
GGCGTAATAGCGAAGAGGCCCGCACCGATCGCCCTTCCCAACAGTTGCGCAGCCTGAATGGCGAATGGG
[124 nt withheld, positions 10080-10203]
C
[91 nt withheld, positions 10205-10295]
A
[49 nt withheld, positions 10297-10345]
CCTTTGACGTTGGAGTCCACGTTCTTT
[37 nt withheld, positions 10373-10409]
ACCCTATCTCGGTCTATTCTTTTGATTTATAAGGGATTTTGCCGATTTCGGCCTATTGGTTAAAAAATGA
GCTGATTTAACAAAAATTTAACGCGAATTTTAACAAAATATTAACGCTTACAATTT
