Features (pLannotate 1.2.2; 32 found; start..end, strand, type, name):
      1..105     +  promoter       AmpR promoter: bla
    106..966     +  CDS            AmpR: β-lactamase; bla; confers resistance to ampicillin, carbenicillin, and related antibiotics
   1137..1725    +  rep_origin     ori: high-copy-number ColE1/pMB1/pBR322/pUC origin of replication
   1908..2000    +  CDS            lacI (fragment): lac repressor; lacI; The lac repressor binds to the lac operator to inhibit transcription in E. coli. This inhibition can be relieved by adding lactose or isopropyl-β-D-thiogalactopyranoside (IPTG).
   2013..2034    +  protein_bind   CAP binding site: CAP binding activates transcription in the presence of cAMP. E. coli catabolite activator protein
   2049..2079    +  promoter       lac promoter: promoter for the E. coli lac operon
   2087..2103    +  protein_bind   lac operator: The lac repressor binds to the lac operator to inhibit transcription in E. coli. This inhibition can be relieved by adding lactose or isopropyl-β-D-thiogalactopyranoside (IPTG). lac repressor encoded by lacI
   2148..2166    +  promoter       T3 promoter: promoter for bacteriophage T3 RNA polymerase
   2194..2420    +  promoter       RSV promoter: Rous sarcoma virus enhancer/promoter
   2421..2601    +  LTR            5' LTR (truncated): truncated 5' long terminal repeat (LTR) from HIV-1
   2648..2773    +  misc_feature   HIV-1 Ψ: packaging signal of human immunodeficiency virus type 1
   2757..3120    +  CDS            HIV-1 gag (fragment): gag protein from human immunodeficiency virus 1; gag
   3266..3499    +  misc_feature   RRE: The Rev response element (RRE) of HIV-1 allows for Rev-dependent mRNA export from the nucleus to the cytoplasm.
   3876..3976    +  CDS            Rev (fragment): human immunodeficiency virus 1 (HIV-1) Rev protein; rev; enhances nuclear export of unspliced and incompletely spliced viral mRNAs
   3995..4111    +  misc_feature   cPPT/CTS: central polypurine tract and central termination sequence of HIV-1
   4143..4163    +  protein_bind   attB4: mutant version of attB; core recombination site for the Gateway® BP reaction BP Clonase™
   4163..5374    +  promoter       UbC promoter: human ubiquitin C promoter
   5375..5399    +  protein_bind   attB1: mutant version of attB; recombination site for the Gateway® BP reaction BP Clonase™
   5408..6484    +  CDS            SBK3: SBK3_HUMAN - Also known as SGK110. Experimental evidence at protein level: Swiss-Prot protein existence level 1. From Homo sapiens (Human).
   6492..6512    -  protein_bind   attB2: mutant version of attB; core recombination site for the Gateway® BP reaction BP Clonase™
   6563..7333    +  CDS            miniTurbo: N-terminally truncated mutant of the E. coli biotin ligase BioID engineered for improved catalytic efficiency (Branon et al., 2018)
   7339..7359    -  protein_bind   attB3: mutant version of attB; core recombination site for the Gateway® BP reaction BP Clonase™
   7388..7976    +  misc_feature   WPRE: woodchuck hepatitis virus posttranscriptional regulatory element
   7990..8489    +  promoter       PGK promoter: mouse phosphoglycerate kinase 1 promoter
   8510..9109    +  CDS            PuroR: puromycin N-acetyltransferase; pac from Streptomyces alboniger; confers resistance to puromycin
   9177..9314    +  CDS            nef (fragment): NEF_HV1LA - Experimental evidence at protein level: Swiss-Prot protein existence level 1. Extracellular Nef protein targets CD4(+) T-lymphocytes for apoptosis by interacting with CXCR4 surface receptors. From Human immunodeficiency virus type 1 group M subtype B (isolate Lai) (HIV-1).
   9300..9480    +  LTR            5' LTR (truncated): truncated 5' long terminal repeat (LTR) from HIV-1
   9552..9673    +  polyA_signal   SV40 poly(A) signal: SV40 polyadenylation signal
   9713..9848    +  rep_origin     SV40 ori: SV40 origin of replication
   9869..9887    -  promoter       T7 promoter: promoter for bacteriophage T7 RNA polymerase
   9895..10050   +  CDS            lacZα (fragment): LacZα fragment of β-galactosidase; lacZ fragment
  10055..10483   +  rep_origin     f1 ori (sequence partly withheld): f1 bacteriophage origin of replication; arrow indicates direction of (+) strand synthesis
>Addgene plasmid #189900 | p667-UBC-SBK3-V5-miniTurbo_IDG-K | addgene full sequence | sequence record 373998 | Addgene NGS Result
CGCGGAACCCCTATTTGTTTATTTTTCTAAATACATTCAAATATGTATCCGCTCATGAGACAATAACCCT
GATAAATGCTTCAATAATATTGAAAAAGGAAGAGTATGAGTATTCAACATTTCCGTGTCGCCCTTATTCC
CTTTTTTGCGGCATTTTGCCTTCCTGTTTTTGCTCACCCAGAAACGCTGGTGAAAGTAAAAGATGCTGAA
GATCAGTTGGGTGCACGAGTGGGTTACATCGAACTGGATCTCAACAGCGGTAAGATCCTTGAGAGTTTTC
GCCCCGAAGAACGTTTTCCAATGATGAGCACTTTTAAAGTTCTGCTATGTGGCGCGGTATTATCCCGTAT
TGACGCCGGGCAAGAGCAACTCGGTCGCCGCATACACTATTCTCAGAATGACTTGGTTGAGTACTCACCA
GTCACAGAAAAGCATCTTACGGATGGCATGACAGTAAGAGAATTATGCAGTGCTGCCATAACCATGAGTG
ATAACACTGCGGCCAACTTACTTCTGACAACGATCGGAGGACCGAAGGAGCTAACCGCTTTTTTGCACAA
CATGGGGGATCATGTAACTCGCCTTGATCGTTGGGAACCGGAGCTGAATGAAGCCATACCAAACGACGAG
CGTGACACCACGATGCCTGTAGCAATGGCAACAACGTTGCGCAAACTATTAACTGGCGAACTACTTACTC
TAGCTTCCCGGCAACAATTAATAGACTGGATGGAGGCGGATAAAGTTGCAGGACCACTTCTGCGCTCGGC
CCTTCCGGCTGGCTGGTTTATTGCTGATAAATCTGGAGCCGGTGAGCGTGGGTCTCGCGGTATCATTGCA
GCACTGGGGCCAGATGGTAAGCCCTCCCGTATCGTAGTTATCTACACGACGGGGAGTCAGGCAACTATGG
ATGAACGAAATAGACAGATCGCTGAGATAGGTGCCTCACTGATTAAGCATTGGTAACTGTCAGACCAAGT
TTACTCATATATACTTTAGATTGATTTAAAACTTCATTTTTAATTTAAAAGGATCTAGGTGAAGATCCTT
TTTGATAATCTCATGACCAAAATCCCTTAACGTGAGTTTTCGTTCCACTGAGCGTCAGACCCCGTAGAAA
AGATCAAAGGATCTTCTTGAGATCCTTTTTTTCTGCGCGTAATCTGCTGCTTGCAAACAAAAAAACCACC
GCTACCAGCGGTGGTTTGTTTGCCGGATCAAGAGCTACCAACTCTTTTTCCGAAGGTAACTGGCTTCAGC
AGAGCGCAGATACCAAATACTGTTCTTCTAGTGTAGCCGTAGTTAGGCCACCACTTCAAGAACTCTGTAG
CACCGCCTACATACCTCGCTCTGCTAATCCTGTTACCAGTGGCTGCTGCCAGTGGCGATAAGTCGTGTCT
TACCGGGTTGGACTCAAGACGATAGTTACCGGATAAGGCGCAGCGGTCGGGCTGAACGGGGGGTTCGTGC
ACACAGCCCAGCTTGGAGCGAACGACCTACACCGAACTGAGATACCTACAGCGTGAGCTATGAGAAAGCG
CCACGCTTCCCGAAGGGAGAAAGGTGGACAGGTATCCGGTAAGCGGCAGGGTCGGAACAGGAGAGCGCAC
GAGGGAGCTTCCAGGGGGAAACGCCTGGTATCTTTATAGTCCTGTCGGGTTTCGCCACCTCTGACTTGAG
CGTCGATTTTTGTGATGCTCGTCAGGGGGGCGGAGCCTATGGAAAAACGCCAGCAACGCGGCCTTTTTAC
GGTTCCTGGCCTTTTGCTGGCCTTTTGCTCACATGTTCTTTCCTGCGTTATCCCCTGATTCTGTGGATAA
CCGTATTACCGCCTTTGAGTGAGCTGATACCGCTCGCCGCAGCCGAACGACCGAGCGCAGCGAGTCAGTG
AGCGAGGAAGCGGAAGAGCGCCCAATACGCAAACCGCCTCTCCCCGCGCGTTGGCCGATTCATTAATGCA
GCTGGCACGACAGGTTTCCCGACTGGAAAGCGGGCAGTGAGCGCAACGCAATTAATGTGAGTTAGCTCAC
TCATTAGGCACCCCAGGCTTTACACTTTATGCTTCCGGCTCGTATGTTGTGTGGAATTGTGAGCGGATAA
CAATTTCACACAGGAAACAGCTATGACCATGATTACGCCAAGCGCGCAATTAACCCTCACTAAAGGGAAC
AAAAGCTGGAGCTGCAAGCTTAATGTAGTCTTATGCAATACTCTTGTAGTCTTGCAACATGGTAACGATG
AGTTAGCAACATGCCTTACAAGGAGAGAAAAAGCACCGTGCATGCCGATTGGTGGAAGTAAGGTGGTACG
ATCGTGCCTTATTAGGAAGGCAACAGACGGGTCTGACATGGATTGGACGAACCACTGAATTGCCGCATTG
CAGAGATATTGTATTTAAGTGCCTAGCTCGATACATAAACGGGTCTCTCTGGTTAGACCAGATCTGAGCC
TGGGAGCTCTCTGGCTAACTAGGGAACCCACTGCTTAAGCCTCAATAAAGCTTGCCTTGAGTGCTTCAAG
TAGTGTGTGCCCGTCTGTTGTGTGACTCTGGTAACTAGAGATCCCTCAGACCCTTTTAGTCAGTGTGGAA
AATCTCTAGCAGTGGCGCCCGAACAGGGACTTGAAAGCGAAAGGGAAACCAGAGGAGCTCTCTCGACGCA
GGACTCGGCTTGCTGAAGCGCGCACGGCAAGAGGCGAGGGGCGGCGACTGGTGAGTACGCCAAAAATTTT
GACTAGCGGAGGCTAGAAGGAGAGAGATGGGTGCGAGAGCGTCAGTATTAAGCGGGGGAGAATTAGATCG
CGATGGGAAAAAATTCGGTTAAGGCCAGGGGGAAAGAAAAAATATAAATTAAAACATATAGTATGGGCAA
GCAGGGAGCTAGAACGATTCGCAGTTAATCCTGGCCTGTTAGAAACATCAGAAGGCTGTAGACAAATACT
GGGACAGCTACAACCATCCCTTCAGACAGGATCAGAAGAACTTAGATCATTATATAATACAGTAGCAACC
CTCTATTGTGTGCATCAAAGGATAGAGATAAAAGACACCAAGGAAGCTTTAGACAAGATAGAGGAAGAGC
AAAACAAAAGTAAGACCACCGCACAGCAAGCGGCCGCTGATCTTCAGACCTGGAGGAGGAGATATGAGGG
ACAATTGGAGAAGTGAATTATATAAATATAAAGTAGTAAAAATTGAACCATTAGGAGTAGCACCCACCAA
GGCAAAGAGAAGAGTGGTGCAGAGAGAAAAAAGAGCAGTGGGAATAGGAGCTTTGTTCCTTGGGTTCTTG
GGAGCAGCAGGAAGCACTATGGGCGCAGCGTCAATGACGCTGACGGTACAGGCCAGACAATTATTGTCTG
GTATAGTGCAGCAGCAGAACAATTTGCTGAGGGCTATTGAGGCGCAACAGCATCTGTTGCAACTCACAGT
CTGGGGCATCAAGCAGCTCCAGGCAAGAATCCTGGCTGTGGAAAGATACCTAAAGGATCAACAGCTCCTG
GGGATTTGGGGTTGCTCTGGAAAACTCATTTGCACCACTGCTGTGCCTTGGAATGCTAGTTGGAGTAATA
AATCTCTGGAACAGATTTGGAATCACACGACCTGGATGGAGTGGGACAGAGAAATTAACAATTACACAAG
CTTAATACACTCCTTAATTGAAGAATCGCAAAACCAGCAAGAAAAGAATGAACAAGAATTATTGGAATTA
GATAAATGGGCAAGTTTGTGGAATTGGTTTAACATAACAAATTGGCTGTGGTATATAAAATTATTCATAA
TGATAGTAGGAGGCTTGGTAGGTTTAAGAATAGTTTTTGCTGTACTTTCTATAGTGAATAGAGTTAGGCA
GGGATATTCACCATTATCGTTTCAGACCCACCTCCCAACCCCGAGGGGACCCGACAGGCCCGAAGGAATA
GAAGAAGAAGGTGGAGAGAGAGACAGAGACAGATCCATTCGATTAGTGAACGGATCTCGACGGTATCGGT
TAACTTTTAAAAGAAAAGGGGGGATTGGGGGGTACAGTGCAGGGGAAAGAATAGTAGACATAATAGCAAC
AGACATACAAACTAAAGAATTACAAAAACAAATTACAAAATTCAAAATTTTATCGTCCAGTGTGGTGGAA
TTCTGCAGATATCAACTTTGTATAGAAAAGTTGGCCTCCGCGCCGGGTTTTGGCGCCTCCCGCGGGCGCC
CCCCTCCTCACGGCGAGCGCTGCCACGTCAGACGAAGGGCGCAGCGAGCGTCCTGATCCTTCCGCCCGGA
CGCTCAGGACAGCGGCCCGCTGCTCATAAGACTCGGCCTTAGAACCCCAGTATCAGCAGAAGGACATTTT
AGGACGGGACTTGGGTGACTCTAGGGCACTGGTTTTCTTTCCAGAGAGCGGAACAGGCGAGGAAAAGTAG
TCCCTTCTCGGCGATTCTGCGGAGGGATCTCCGTGGGGCGGTGAACGCCGATGATTATATAAGGACGCGC
CGGGTGTGGCACAGCTAGTTCCGTCGCAGCCGGGATTTGGGTCGCGGTTCTTGTTTGTGGATCGCTGTGA
TCGTCACTTGGTGAGTAGCGGGCTGCTGGGCTGGCCGGGGCTTTCGTGGCCGCCGGGCCGCTCGGTGGGA
CGGAAGCGTGTGGAGAGACCGCCAAGGGCTGTAGTCTGGGTCCGCGAGCAAGGTTGCCCTGAACTGGGGG
TTGGGGGGAGCGCAGCAAAATGGCGGCTGTTCCCGAGTCTTGAATGGAAGACGCTTGTGAGGCGGGCTGT
GAGGTCGTTGAAACAAGGTGGGGGGCATGGTGGGCGGCAAGAACCCAAGGTCTTGAGGCCTTCGCTAATG
CGGGAAAGCTCTTATTCGGGTGAGATGGGCTGGGGCACCATCTGGGGACCCTGACGTGAAGTTTGTCACT
GACTGGAGAACTCGGTTTGTCGTCTGTTGCGGGGGCGGCAGTTATGGCGGTGCCGTTGGGCAGTGCACCC
GTACCTTTGGGAGCGCGCGCCCTCGTCGTGTCGTGACGTCACCCGTTCTGTTGGCTTATAATGCAGGGTG
GGGCCACCTGCCGGTAGGTGTGCGGTAGGCTTTTCTCCGTCGCAGGACGCAGGGTTCGGGCCTAGGGTAG
GCTCTCCTGAATCGACAGGCGCCGGACCTCTGGTGAGGGGAGGGATAAGTGAGGCGTCAGTTTCTTTGGT
CGGTTTTATGTACCTATCTTCTTAAGTAGCTGAAGCTCCGGTTTTGAACTATGCGCTCGGGGTTGGCGAG
TGTGTTTTGTGAAGTTTTTTAGGCACCTTTTGAAATGTAATCATTTGGGTCAATATGTAATTTTCAGTGT
TAGACTAGTAAATTGTCCGCTAAATTCTGGCCGTTTTTGGCTTTTTTGTTAGACACAAGTTTGTACAAAA
AAGCAGGCTTAGCCACCATGGAGAGGAGAGCAAGCGAGACCCCAGAGGACGGCGATCCAGAGGAGGACAC
CGCAACAGCCCTGCAGCGGCTGGTGGAGCTGACCACATCTAGAGTGACACCAGTGCGGAGCCTGAGAGAT
CAGTACCACCTGATCAGGAAGCTGGGCTCTGGAAGCTATGGACGCGTGCTGCTGGCACAGCCTCACCAGG
GAGGACCAGCAGTGGCCCTGAAGCTGCTGAGGAGGGACCTGGTGCTGAGGTCCACCTTCCTGCGCGAGTT
TTGCGTGGGCCGGTGCGTGAGCGCCCACCCTGGCCTGCTGCAGACCCTGGCCGGCCCCCTGCAGACACCT
CGCTACTTCGCCTTTGCCCAGGAGTATGCCCCATGCGGCGACCTGTCTGGAATGCTGCAGGAGAGGGGAC
TGCCAGAGCTGCTGGTGAAGAGAGTGGTGGCACAGCTGGCAGGCGCCCTGGATTTCCTGCACAGCAGGGG
ACTGGTGCACGCAGACGTGAAGCCAGATAACGTGCTGGTGTTTGACCCCGTGTGCAGCAGGGTGGCCCTG
GGCGATCTGGGACTGACCAGGCCCGAGGGCTCCCCTACACCAGCACCACCTGTGCCACTGCCTACCGCAC
CACCAGAGCTGTGCCTGCTGCTGCCTCCAGACACACTGCCTCTGAGGCCAGCAGTGGATTCCTGGGGACT
GGGCGTGCTGCTGTTCTGCGCAGCCACCGCCTGTTTTCCTTGGGACGTGGCCCTGGCACCAAACCCAGAG
TTCGAGGCCTTTGCCGGCTGGGTGACCACAAAGCCACAGCCACCTCAGCCACCACCTCCATGGGACCAGT
TCGCACCACCTGCCCTGGCCCTGCTGCAGGGACTGCTGGACCTGGATCCAGAGACCCGGTCTCCACCACT
GGCCGTGCTGGATTTTCTGGGCGACGATTGGGGCCTGCAGGGCAATAGGGAGGGACCTGGCGTGCTGGGA
AGCGCCGTGTCCTACGAGGACAGAGAGGAGGGAGGCAGCTCCCTGGAGGAGTGGACAGATGAGGGCGACG
ATTCCAAGTCTGGCGGCAGAACCGGCACAGATGGCGGCGCCCCTTCAAACCCAGCTTTCTTGTACAAAGT
GGGCGGCAAGCCCATCCCCAACCCCCTGCTGGGCCTGGACAGCACCGCTAGCATCCCGCTGCTGAACGCT
AAACAGATTCTGGGACAGCTGGACGGCGGGAGCGTGGCAGTCCTGCCTGTGGTCGACTCCACCAATCAGT
ACCTGCTGGATCGAATCGGCGAGCTGAAGAGTGGGGATGCTTGCATTGCAGAATATCAGCAGGCAGGGAG
AGGAAGCAGAGGGAGGAAATGGTTCTCTCCTTTTGGAGCTAACCTGTACCTGAGTATGTTTTGGCGCCTG
AAGCGGGGACCAGCAGCAATCGGCCTGGGCCCGGTCATCGGAATTGTCATGGCAGAAGCGCTGCGAAAGC
TGGGAGCAGACAAGGTGCGAGTCAAATGGCCCAATGACCTGTATCTGCAGGATAGAAAGCTGGCAGGCAT
CCTGGTGGAGCTGGCCGGAATAACAGGCGATGCTGCACAGATCGTCATTGGCGCCGGGATTAACGTGGCT
ATGAGGCGCGTGGAGGAAAGCGTGGTCAATCAGGGCTGGATCACACTGCAGGAAGCAGGGATTAACCTGG
ACAGGAATACTCTGGCCGCTATGCTGATCCGAGAGCTGCGGGCAGCCCTGGAACTGTTCGAGCAGGAAGG
CCTGGCTCCATATCTGTCACGGTGGGAGAAGCTGGATAACTTCATCAATAGACCCGTGAAGCTGATCATT
GGGGACAAAGAGATTTTCGGGATTAGCCGGGGGATTGATAAACAGGGAGCCCTGCTGCTGGAACAGGACG
GAGTTATCAAACCCTGGATGGGCGGAGAAATCAGTCTGCGGTCTGCCGAAAAGTAAGCCAACTTTATTAT
ACATAGTTGATATCCAGCACAGTGGCGGCCGCTCGACAATCAACCTCTGGATTACAAAATTTGTGAAAGA
TTGACTGGTATTCTTAACTATGTTGCTCCTTTTACGCTATGTGGATACGCTGCTTTAATGCCTTTGTATC
ATGCTATTGCTTCCCGTATGGCTTTCATTTTCTCCTCCTTGTATAAATCCTGGTTGCTGTCTCTTTATGA
GGAGTTGTGGCCCGTTGTCAGGCAACGTGGCGTGGTGTGCACTGTGTTTGCTGACGCAACCCCCACTGGT
TGGGGCATTGCCACCACCTGTCAGCTCCTTTCCGGGACTTTCGCTTTCCCCCTCCCTATTGCCACGGCGG
AACTCATCGCCGCCTGCCTTGCCCGCTGCTGGACAGGGGCTCGGCTGTTGGGCACTGACAATTCCGTGGT
GTTGTCGGGGAAGCTGACGTCCTTTCCATGGCTGCTCGCCTGTGTTGCCACCTGGATTCTGCGCGGGACG
TCCTTCTGCTACGTCCCTTCGGCCCTCAATCCAGCGGACCTTCCTTCCCGCGGCCTGCTGCCGGCTCTGC
GGCCTCTTCCGCGTCTTCGCCTTCGCCCTCAGACGAGTCGGATCTCCCTTTGGGCCGCCTCCCCGCCTGG
AATTCTACCGGGTAGGGGAGGCGCTTTTCCCAAGGCAGTCTGGAGCATGCGCTTTAGCAGCCCCGCTGGG
CACTTGGCGCTACACAAGTGGCCTCTGGCCTCGCACACATTCCACATCCACCGGTAGGCGCCAACCGGCT
CCGTTCTTTGGTGGCCCCTTCGCGCCACCTTCTACTCCTCCCCTAGTCAGGAAGTTCCCCCCCGCCCCGC
AGCTCGCGTCGTGCAGGACGTGACAAATGGAAGTAGCACGTCTCACTAGTCTCGTGCAGATGGACAGCAC
CGCTGAGCAATGGAAGCGGGTAGGCCTTTGGGGCAGCGGCCAATAGCAGCTTTGCTCCTTCGCTTTCTGG
GCTCAGAGGCTGGGAAGGGGTGGGTCCGGGGGCGGGCTCAGGGGCGGGCTCAGGGGCGGGGCGGGCGCCC
GAAGGTCCTCCGGAGGCCCGGCATTCTGCACGCTTCAAAAGCGCACGTCTGCCGCGCTGTTCTCCTCTTC
CTCATCTCCGGGCCTTTCGACCTGCAGCCCAAGCTTACCATGACCGAGTACAAGCCCACGGTGCGCCTCG
CCACCCGCGACGACGTCCCCAGGGCCGTACGCACCCTCGCCGCCGCGTTCGCCGACTACCCCGCCACGCG
CCACACCGTCGATCCGGACCGCCACATCGAGCGGGTCACCGAGCTGCAAGAACTCTTCCTCACGCGCGTC
GGGCTCGACATCGGCAAGGTGTGGGTCGCGGACGACGGCGCCGCGGTGGCGGTCTGGACCACGCCGGAGA
GCGTCGAAGCGGGGGCGGTGTTCGCCGAGATCGGCCCGCGCATGGCCGAGTTGAGCGGTTCCCGGCTGGC
CGCGCAGCAACAGATGGAAGGCCTCCTGGCGCCGCACCGGCCCAAGGAGCCCGCGTGGTTCCTGGCCACC
GTCGGCGTCTCGCCCGACCACCAGGGCAAGGGTCTGGGCAGCGCCGTCGTGCTCCCCGGAGTGGAGGCGG
CCGAGCGCGCCGGGGTGCCCGCCTTCCTGGAGACCTCCGCGCCCCGCAACCTCCCCTTCTACGAGCGGCT
CGGCTTCACCGTCACCGCCGACGTCGAGGTGCCCGAAGGACCGCGCACCTGGTGCATGACCCGCAAGCCC
GGTGCCTGACGCCCGCCCCACGACCCGCAGCGCCCGACCGAAAGGAGCGCACGACCCCATGCATCTCGAG
GGCCCGGTACCTTTAAGACCAATGACTTACAAGGCAGCTGTAGATCTTAGCCACTTTTTAAAAGAAAAGG
GGGGACTGGAAGGGCTAGCTCACTCCCAACGAAGACAAGATCTGCTTTTTGCTTGTACTGGGTCTCTCTG
GTTAGACCAGATCTGAGCCTGGGAGCTCTCTGGCTAACTAGGGAACCCACTGCTTAAGCCTCAATAAAGC
TTGCCTTGAGTGCTTCAAGTAGTGTGTGCCCGTCTGTTGTGTGACTCTGGTAACTAGAGATCCCTCAGAC
CCTTTTAGTCAGTGTGGAAAATCTCTAGCAGTAGTAGTTCATGTCATCTTATTATTCAGTATTTATAACT
TGCAAAGAAATGAATATCAGAGAGTGAGAGGAACTTGTTTATTGCAGCTTATAATGGTTACAAATAAAGC
AATAGCATCACAAATTTCACAAATAAAGCATTTTTTTCACTGCATTCTAGTTGTGGTTTGTCCAAACTCA
TCAATGTATCTTATCATGTCTGGCTCTAGCTATCCCGCCCCTAACTCCGCCCATCCCGCCCCTAACTCCG
CCCAGTTCCGCCCATTCTCCGCCCCATGGCTGACTAATTTTTTTTATTTATGCAGAGGCCGAGGCCGCCT
CGGCCTCTGAGCTATTCCAGAAGTAGTGAGGAGGCTTTTTTGGAGGCCTAGGGACGTACCCAATTCGCCC
TATAGTGAGTCGTATTACGCGCGCTCACTGGCCGTCGTTTTACAACGTCGTGACTGGGAAAACCCTGGCG
TTACCCAACTTAATCGCCTTGCAGCACATCCCCCTTTCGCCAGCTGGCGTAATAGCGAAGAGGCCCGCAC
CGATCGCCCTTCCCAACAGTTGCGCAGCCTGAATGGCGAATGGG
[124 nt withheld, positions 10055-10178]
C
[91 nt withheld, positions 10180-10270]
A
[49 nt withheld, positions 10272-10320]
CCTTTGACGTTGGAGTCCACGTTCTTT
[37 nt withheld, positions 10348-10384]
ACCCTATCTCGGTCTATTCTTTTGATTTATAAGGGATTTTGCCGATTTCGGCCTATTGGTTAAAAAATGA
GCTGATTTAACAAAAATTTAACGCGAATTTTAACAAAATATTAACGCTTACAATTTAGGTGGCACTTTTC
GGGGAAATGTG
